>Addgene plasmid #84206 | Osa-pCAMBIA-1301-STTM396 | addgene full sequence | sequence record 174373 | Addgene NGS Result
TGAGACTTTTCAACAAAGGGTAATTTCGGGAAACCTCCTCGGATTCCATTGCCCAGCTATCTGTCACCTC
ATCGAAAGGACAGTAGAAAAGGAAGGTGGCTCCTACAAATGCCATCATTGCGATAAAGGAAAGGCTATCA
TTCAAGATGCCTCTGCCGACAGTGGTCCCAAAGATGGACCCCCACCCACGAGGAGCATCGTGGAAAAAGA
AGACGTTCCAACCACGTCTTCAAAGCAAGTGGATTGATGTGACATCTCCACTGACGTAAGGGATGACGCA
CAACCCCACTATCCTTCGCAAGACCCTTCCTCTATATAAGGAAGTTCATTTCATTTGGAGAGGACAGCCC
AAGCTTGTTCAAGAAAGCTACCTGTGGAGAGTTGTTGTTGTTATGGTCTAATTTAAATATGGTCTAAAGA
AGAAGAATCAGTTCAAGAACTAAGCCTGTGGAGAATTCGGTACGCTGAAATCACCAGTCTCTCTCTACAA
ATCTATCTCTCTCTATTTTCTCCATAAATAATGTGTGAGTAGTTTCCCGATAAGGGAAATTAGGGTTCTT
ATAGGGTTTCGCTCATGTGTTGAGCATATAAGAAACCCTTAGTATGTATTTGTATTTGTAAAATACTTCT
ATCAATAAAATTTCTAATTCCTAAAACCAAAATCCAGTACTAAAATCCAGATCTCCTAAAGTCCCTATAG
ATCTTTGTCGTGAATATAAACCAGACACGAGACGACTAGACCTGGAGCCCAGACGCCGTTCGAAGCTAGA
AGTACCGCTTCGGCAGGAGGCCGTTAGGGAAAAGATGCTAAGGCAGGGTTGGTTACGTTGACTCCCCCGT
AGGTTTGGTTTAAATATGATGAAGTGGACGGAAGGAAGGAGGAAGACAAGGAAGGATAAGGTTGCAGGCC
CTGTGCAAGGTAAGAAGATGGAAATTTGATAGAGGTACGCTACTATACTTATACTATACGCTAAGGGAAT
GATTGTATTTATACCCTATACCCCCTAATAACCCCTTATCAATTTAAGAAATAATCCGCATAAGCCCCCG
TTTAAAAATTGGTATCAGAGCCATGAATAGGTCTATGACCAAAACTCAAGAGGATAAAACCTCACCAAAA
TACGAAAGAGTCCTTAACTCTAAAGATAAAAGATCTTTCAAGATCAAAACTAGTTCCCTCACACCGGTGA
CGGGGATCGCATGCGACCTCTAGATCATCACATTGGAGCTTCAGCTGCTCGAGTTCTATAGTGTCACCTA
AATCGTATGTGTATGATACATAAGGTTATGTATTAATTGTAGCCGCGTTCTTACGTCGACGTACCAATTA
CGCCCCGCCCTGTCACTCATCGCAGTACTGTTGTAATTCATTAAGCATTCTGCCGACATGGAAGCCATCA
CAAACGGCATGATGAACCTGAATCGCCAGCGGCATCAGCACCTTGTCGCCTTGCGTATAATATTTGCCCA
TGGTGAAAACGGGGGCGAAGAAGTTGCCCATATTGGCCACGTTTAAATCAAAACTGGTGAAACTCACCCA
GGGATTGGCTGAGACGAAAAACATATTCTCAATAAACCCTTTAGGGAAATAGGCCAGGTTTTCACCGTAA
CACGCCACATCTTGCGAATATATGTGTAGAAACTGCCGGAAATCGTCGTGGTATTCACTCCAGAGCGATG
AAAACGTTTCAGTTTGCTCATGGAAAACGGTGTAACAAGGGTGAACACTATCCCATATTACCAGCTCACC
GTCTTTCATTGCCATACGGAACTCCGGATGAGCATTCATCAGGCGGGCAAGAATGTGAATAAAGGCCGGA
TAAAACTTGTGCTTATTTTTCTTTACGGTCTTTAAAAAGGCCGTAATATCCAGCTGAACGGTCTGGTTAT
AGGTACATTGAGCAACTGACTGAAATGCCTCAAAATGTTCTTTACGATGCCATTGGGATATATCAACGGT
GGTATATCCAGTGATTTCTTTCTCCATTTTAGCTTCCTTAGCTCCTGAAAATCTCGATAACTCATTAAAG
CTTATCGATGATAAGCTGTCAAACATGAGAATTTAGCCCGCCTAATGAGCGGGCTTTTTGTTGTGATCCG
CGTTGCTGGCGTTTTTCCATAGGCTCCGCCCCCCTGACGAGCATCACAAAAATCGACGCTCAAGTCAGAG
GTGGCGAAACCCGACAGGACTATAAAGATACCAGGCGTTTCCCCCCTGGAAGCTCCCTCGTGCGCTCTCC
TGTTCCGACCCTGCCGCTTACCGGATACCTGTCCGCCTTTCTTAATTAAGAAAGGCGGACAGGTATCCGG
TAATCTGCTGCTTGCAAACTTAATTAACTGCAGGCATGCAAGCTTGGCACTGGCCGTCGTTTTACAACGT
CGTGACTGGGAAAACCCTGGCGTTACCCAACTTAATCGCCTTGCAGCACATCCCCCTTTCGCCAGCTGGC
GTAATAGCGAAGAGGCCCGCACCGATCGCCCTTCCCAACAGTTGCGCAGCCTGAATGGCGAATGCTAGAG
CAGCTTGAGCTTGGATCAGATTGTCGTTTCCCGCCTTCAGTTTAGCTTCATGGAGTCAAAGATTCAAATA
GAGGACCTAACAGAACTCGCCGTAAAGACTGGCGAACAGTTCATACAGAGTCTCTTACGACTCAATGACA
AGAAGAAAATCTTCGTCAACATGGTGGAGCACGACACACTTGTCTACTCCAAAAATATCAAAGATACAGT
CTCAGAAGACCAAAGGGCAATTGAGACTTTTCAACAAAGGGTAATATCCGGAAACCTCCTCGGATTCCAT
TGCCCAGCTATCTGTCACTTTATTGTGAAGATAGTGGAAAAGGAAGGTGGCTCCTACAAATGCCATCATT
GCGATAAAGGAAAGGCCATCGTTGAAGATGCCTCTGCCGACAGTGGTCCCAAAGATGGACCCCCACCCAC
GAGGAGCATCGTGGAAAAAGAAGACGTTCCAACCACGTCTTCAAAGCAAGTGGATTGATGTGATATCTCC
ACTGACGTAAGGGATGACGCACAATCCCACTATCCTTCGCAAGACCCTTCCTCTATATAAGGAAGTTCAT
TTCATTTGGAGAGAACACGGGGGACTCTTGACCATGGTAGATCTGAGGGTAAATTTCTAGTTTTTCTCCT
TCATTTTCTTGGTTAGGACCCTTTTCTCTTTTTATTTTTTTGAGCTTTGATCTTTCTTTAAACTGATCTA
TTTTTTAATTGATTGGTTATGGTGTAAATATTACATAGCTTTAACTGATAATCTGATTACTTTATTTCGT
GTGTCTATGATGATGATGATAGTTACAGAACCGACGACTCGTCCGTCCTGTAGAAACCCCAACCCGTGAA
ATCAAAAAACTCGACGGCCTGTGGGCATTCAGTCTGGATCGCGAAAACTGTGGAATTGATCAGCGTTGGT
GGGAAAGCGCGTTACAAGAAAGCCGGGCAATTGCTGTGCCAGGCAGTTTTAACGATCAGTTCGCCGATGC
AGATATTCGTAATTATGCGGGCAACGTCTGGTATCAGCGCGAAGTCTTTATACCGAAAGGTTGGGCAGGC
CAGCGTATCGTGCTGCGTTTCGATGCGGTCACTCATTACGGCAAAGTGTGGGTCAATAATCAGGAAGTGA
TGGAGCATCAGGGCGGCTATACGCCATTTGAAGCCGATGTCACGCCGTATGTTATTGCCGGGAAAAGTGT
ACGTATCACCGTTTGTGTGAACAACGAACTGAACTGGCAGACTATCCCGCCGGGAATGGTGATTACCGAC
GAAAACGGCAAGAAAAAGCAGTCTTACTTCCATGATTTCTTTAACTATGCCGGAATCCATCGCAGCGTAA
TGCTCTACACCACGCCGAACACCTGGGTGGACGATATCACCGTGGTGACGCATGTCGCGCAAGACTGTAA
CCACGCGTCTGTTGACTGGCAGGTGGTGGCCAATGGTGATGTCAGCGTTGAACTGCGTGATGCGGATCAA
CAGGTGGTTGCAACTGGACAAGGCACTAGCGGGACTTTGCAAGTGGTGAATCCGCACCTCTGGCAACCGG
GTGAAGGTTATCTCTATGAACTGTGCGTCACAGCCAAAAGCCAGACAGAGTGTGATATCTACCCGCTTCG
CGTCGGCATCCGGTCAGTGGCAGTGAAGGGCGAACAGTTCCTGATTAACCACAAACCGTTCTACTTTACT
GGCTTTGGTCGTCATGAAGATGCGGACTTGCGTGGCAAAGGATTCGATAACGTGCTGATGGTGCACGACC
ACGCATTAATGGACTGGATTGGGGCCAACTCCTACCGTACCTCGCATTACCCTTACGCTGAAGAGATGCT
CGACTGGGCAGATGAACATGGCATCGTGGTGATTGATGAAACTGCTGCTGTCGGCTTTAACCTCTCTTTA
GGCATTGGTTTCGAAGCGGGCAACAAGCCGAAAGAACTGTACAGCGAAGAGGCAGTCAACGGGGAAACTC
AGCAAGCGCACTTACAGGCGATTAAAGAGCTGATAGCGCGTGACAAAAACCACCCAAGCGTGGTGATGTG
GAGTATTGCCAACGAACCGGATACCCGTCCGCAAGGTGCACGGGAATATTTCGCGCCACTGGCGGAAGCA
ACGCGTAAACTCGACCCGACGCGTCCGATCACCTGCGTCAATGTAATGTTCTGCGACGCTCACACCGATA
CCATCAGCGATCTCTTTGATGTGCTGTGCCTGAACCGTTATTACGGATGGTATGTCCAAAGCGGCGATTT
GGAAACGGCAGAGAAGGTACTGGAAAAAGAACTTCTGGCCTGGCAGGAGAAACTGCATCAGCCGATTATC
ATCACCGAATACGGCGTGGATACGTTAGCCGGGCTGCACTCAATGTACACCGACATGTGGAGTGAAGAGT
ATCAGTGTGCATGGCTGGATATGTATCACCGCGTCTTTGATCGCGTCAGCGCCGTCGTCGGTGAACAGGT
ATGGAATTTCGCCGATTTTGCGACCTCGCAAGGCATATTGCGCGTTGGCGGTAACAAGAAAGGGATCTTC
ACTCGCGACCGCAAACCGAAGTCGGCGGCTTTTCTGCTGCAAAAACGCTGGACTGGCATGAACTTCGGTG
AAAAACCGCAGCAGGGAGGCAAACAAGCTAGCCACCACCACCACCACCACGTGTGAATTACAGGTGACCA
GCTCGAATTTCCCCGATCGTTCAAACATTTGGCAATAAAGTTTCTTAAGATTGAATCCTGTTGCCGGTCT
TGCGATGATTATCATATAATTTCTGTTGAATTACGTTAAGCATGTAATAATTAACATGTAATGCATGACG
TTATTTATGAGATGGGTTTTTATGATTAGAGTCCCGCAATTATACATTTAATACGCGATAGAAAACAAAA
TATAGCGCGCAAACTAGGATAAATTATCGCGCGCGGTGTCATCTATGTTACTAGATCGGGAATTAAACTA
TCAGTGTTTGACAGGATATATTGGCGGGTAAACCTAAGAGAAAAGAGCGTTTATTAGAATAATCGGATAT
TTAAAAGGGCGTGAAAAGGTTTATCCGTTCGTCCATTTGTATGTGCATGCCAACCACAGGGTTCCCCTCG
GGATCAAAGTACTTTGATCCAACCCCTCCGCTGCTATAGTGCAGTCGGCTTCTGACGTTCAGTGCAGCCG
TCTTCTGAAAACGACATGTCGCACAAGTCCTAAGTTACGCGACAGGCTGCCGCCCTGCCCTTTTCCTGGC
GTTTTCTTGTCGCGTGTTTTAGTCGCATAAAGTAGAATACTTGCGACTAGAACCGGAGACATTACGCCAT
GAACAAGAGCGCCGCCGCTGGCCTGCTGGGCTATGCCCGCGTCAGCACCGACGACCAGGACTTGACCAAC
CAACGGGCCGAACTGCACGCGGCCGGCTGCACCAAGCTGTTTTCCGAGAAGATCACCGGCACCAGGCGCG
ACCGCCCGGAGCTGGCCAGGATGCTTGACCACCTACGCCCTGGCGACGTTGTGACAGTGACCAGGCTAGA
CCGCCTGGCCCGCAGCACCCGCGACCTACTGGACATTGCCGAGCGCATCCAGGAGGCCGGCGCGGGCCTG
CGTAGCCTGGCAGAGCCGTGGGCCGACACCACCACGCCGGCCGGCCGCATGGTGTTGACCGTGTTCGCCG
GCATTGCCGAGTTCGAGCGTTCCCTAATCATCGACCGCACCCGGAGCGGGCGCGAGGCCGCCAAGGCCCG
AGGCGTGAAGTTTGGCCCCCGCCCTACCCTCACCCCGGCACAGATCGCGCACGCCCGCGAGCTGATCGAC
CAGGAAGGCCGCACCGTGAAAGAGGCGGCTGCACTGCTTGGCGTGCATCGCTCGACCCTGTACCGCGCAC
TTGAGCGCAGCGAGGAAGTGACGCCCACCGAGGCCAGGCGGCGCGGTGCCTTCCGTGAGGACGCATTGAC
CGAGGCCGACGCCCTGGCGGCCGCCGAGAATGAACGCCAAGAGGAACAAGCATGAAACCGCACCAGGACG
GCCAGGACGAACCGTTTTTCATTACCGAAGAGATCGAGGCGGAGATGATCGCGGCCGGGTACGTGTTCGA
GCCGCCCGCGCACGTCTCAACCGTGCGGCTGCATGAAATCCTGGCCGGTTTGTCTGATGCCAAGCTGGCG
GCCTGGCCGGCCAGCTTGGCCGCTGAAGAAACCGAGCGCCGCCGTCTAAAAAGGTGATGTGTATTTGAGT
AAAACAGCTTGCGTCATGCGGTCGCTGCGTATATGATGCGATGAGTAAATAAACAAATACGCAAGGGGAA
CGCATGAAGGTTATCGCTGTACTTAACCAGAAAGGCGGGTCAGGCAAGACGACCATCGCAACCCATCTAG
CCCGCGCCCTGCAACTCGCCGGGGCCGATGTTCTGTTAGTCGATTCCGATCCCCAGGGCAGTGCCCGCGA
TTGGGCGGCCGTGCGGGAAGATCAACCGCTAACCGTTGTCGGCATCGACCGCCCGACGATTGACCGCGAC
GTGAAGGCCATCGGCCGGCGCGACTTCGTAGTGATCGACGGAGCGCCCCAGGCGGCGGACTTGGCTGTGT
CCGCGATCAAGGCAGCCGACTTCGTGCTGATTCCGGTGCAGCCAAGCCCTTACGACATATGGGCCACCGC
CGACCTGGTGGAGCTGGTTAAGCAGCGCATTGAGGTCACGGATGGAAGGCTACAAGCGGCCTTTGTCGTG
TCGCGGGCGATCAAAGGCACGCGCATCGGCGGTGAGGTTGCCGAGGCGCTGGCCGGGTACGAGCTGCCCA
TTCTTGAGTCCCGTATCACGCAGCGCGTGAGCTACCCAGGCACTGCCGCCGCCGGCACAACCGTTCTTGA
ATCAGAACCCGAGGGCGACGCTGCCCGCGAGGTCCAGGCGCTGGCCGCTGAAATTAAATCAAAACTCATT
TGAGTTAATGAGGTAAAGAGAAAATGAGCAAAAGCACAAACACGCTAAGTGCCGGCCGTCCGAGCGCACG
CAGCAGCAAGGCTGCAACGTTGGCCAGCCTGGCAGACACGCCAGCCATGAAGCGGGTCAACTTTCAGTTG
CCGGCGGAGGATCACACCAAGCTGAAGATGTACGCGGTACGCCAAGGCAAGACCATTACCGAGCTGCTAT
CTGAATACATCGCGCAGCTACCAGAGTAAATGAGCAAATGAATAAATGAGTAGATGAATTTTAGCGGCTA
AAGGAGGCGGCATGGAAAATCAAGAACAACCAGGCACCGACGCCGTGGAATGCCCCATGTGTGGAGGAAC
GGGCGGTTGGCCAGGCGTAAGCGGCTGGGTTGCCTGCCGGCCCTGCAATGGCACTGGAACCCCCAAGCCC
GAGGAATCGGCGTGAGCGGTCGCAAACCATCCGGCCCGGTACAAATCGGCGCGGCGCTGGGTGATGACCT
GGTGGAGAAGTTGAAGGCCGCGCAGGCCGCCCAGCGGCAACGCATCGAGGCAGAAGCACGCCCCGGTGAA
TCGTGGCAAGCGGCCGCTGATCGAATCCGCAAAGAATCCCGGCAACCGCCGGCAGCCGGTGCGCCGTCGA
TTAGGAAGCCGCCCAAGGGCGACGAGCAACCAGATTTTTTCGTTCCGATGCTCTATGACGTGGGCACCCG
CGATAGTCGCAGCATCATGGACGTGGCCGTTTTCCGTCTGTCGAAGCGTGACCGACGAGCTGGCGAGGTG
ATCCGCTACGAGCTTCCAGACGGGCACGTAGAGGTTTCCGCAGGGCCGGCCGGCATGGCCAGTGTGTGGG
ATTACGACCTGGTACTGATGGCGGTTTCCCATCTAACCGAATCCATGAACCGATACCGGGAAGGGAAGGG
AGACAAGCCCGGCCGCGTGTTCCGTCCACACGTTGCGGACGTACTCAAGTTCTGCCGGCGAGCCGATGGC
GGAAAGCAGAAAGACGACCTGGTAGAAACCTGCATTCGGTTAAACACCACGCACGTTGCCATGCAGCGTA
CGAAGAAGGCCAAGAACGGCCGCCTGGTGACGGTATCCGAGGGTGAAGCCTTGATTAGCCGCTACAAGAT
CGTAAAGAGCGAAACCGGGCGGCCGGAGTACATCGAGATCGAGCTAGCTGATTGGATGTACCGCGAGATC
ACAGAAGGCAAGAACCCGGACGTGCTGACGGTTCACCCCGATTACTTTTTGATCGATCCCGGCATCGGCC
GTTTTCTCTACCGCCTGGCACGCCGCGCCGCAGGCAAGGCAGAAGCCAGATGGTTGTTCAAGACGATCTA
CGAACGCAGTGGCAGCGCCGGAGAGTTCAAGAAGTTCTGTTTCACCGTGCGCAAGCTGATCGGGTCAAAT
GACCTGCCGGAGTACGATTTGAAGGAGGAGGCGGGGCAGGCTGGCCCGATCCTAGTCATGCGCTACCGCA
ACCTGATCGAGGGCGAAGCATCCGCCGGTTCCTAATGTACGGAGCAGATGCTAGGGCAAATTGCCCTAGC
AGGGGAAAAAGGTCGAAAAGGTCTCTTTCCTGTGGATAGCACGTACATTGGGAACCCAAAGCCGTACATT
GGGAACCGGAACCCGTACATTGGGAACCCAAAGCCGTACATTGGGAACCGGTCACACATGTAAGTGACTG
ATATAAAAGAGAAAAAAGGCGATTTTTCCGCCTAAAACTCTTTAAAACTTATTAAAACTCTTAAAACCCG
CCTGGCCTGTGCATAACTGTCTGGCCAGCGCACAGCCGAAGAGCTGCAAAAAGCGCCTACCCTTCGGTCG
CTGCGCTCCCTACGCCCCGCCGCTTCGCGTCGGCCTATCGCGGCCGCTGGCCGCTCAAAAATGGCTGGCC
TACGGCCAGGCAATCTACCAGGGCGCGGACAAGCCGCGCCGTCGCCACTCGACCGCCGGCGCCCACATCA
AGGCACCCTGCCTCGCGCGTTTCGGTGATGACGGTGAAAACCTCTGACACATGCAGCTCCCGGAGACGGT
CACAGCTTGTCTGTAAGCGGATGCCGGGAGCAGACAAGCCCGTCAGGGCGCGTCAGCGGGTGTTGGCGGG
TGTCGGGGCGCAGCCATGACCCAGTCACGTAGCGATAGCGGAGTGTATACTGGCTTAACTATGCGGCATC
AGAGCAGATTGTACTGAGAGTGCACCATATGCGGTGTGAAATACCGCACAGATGCGTAAGGAGAAAATAC
CGCATCAGGCGCTCTTCCGCTTCCTCGCTCACTGACTCGCTGCGCTCGGTCGTTCGGCTGCGGCGAGCGG
TATCAGCTCACTCAAAGGCGGTAATACGGTTATCCACAGAATCAGGGGATAACGCAGGAAAGAACATGTG
AGCAAAAGGCCAGCAAAAGGCCAGGAACCGTAAAAAGGCCGCGTTGCTGGCGTTTTTCCATAGGCTCCGC
CCCCCTGACGAGCATCACAAAAATCGACGCTCAAGTCAGAGGTGGCGAAACCCGACAGGACTATAAAGAT
ACCAGGCGTTTCCCCCTGGAAGCTCCCTCGTGCGCTCTCCTGTTCCGACCCTGCCGCTTACCGGATACCT
GTCCGCCTTTCTCCCTTCGGGAAGCGTGGCGCTTTCTCATAGCTCACGCTGTAGGTATCTCAGTTCGGTG
TAGGTCGTTCGCTCCAAGCTGGGCTGTGTGCACGAACCCCCCGTTCAGCCCGACCGCTGCGCCTTATCCG
GTAACTATCGTCTTGAGTCCAACCCGGTAAGACACGACTTATCGCCACTGGCAGCAGCCACTGGTAACAG
GATTAGCAGAGCGAGGTATGTAGGCGGTGCTACAGAGTTCTTGAAGTGGTGGCCTAACTACGGCTACACT
AGAAGGACAGTATTTGGTATCTGCGCTCTGCTGAAGCCAGTTACCTTCGGAAAAAGAGTTGGTAGCTCTT
GATCCGGCAAACAAACCACCGCTGGTAGCGGTGGTTTTTTTGTTTGCAAGCAGCAGATTACGCGCAGAAA
AAAAGGATCTCAAGAAGATCCTTTGATCTTTTCTACGGGGTCTGACGCTCAGTGGAACGAAAACTCACGT
TAAGGGATTTTGGTCATGCATTCTAGGTACTAAAACAATTCATCCAGTAAAATATAATATTTTATTTTCT
CCCAATCAGGCTTGATCCCCAGTAAGTCAAAAAATAGCTCGACATACTGTTCTTCCCCGATATCCTCCCT
GATCGACCGGACGCAGAAGGCAATGTCATACCACTTGTCCGCCCTGCCGCTTCTCCCAAGATCAATAAAG
CCACTTACTTTGCCATCTTTCACAAAGATGTTGCTGTCTCCCAGGTCGCCGTGGGAAAAGACAAGTTCCT
CTTCGGGCTTTTCCGTCTTTAAAAAATCATACAGCTCGCGCGGATCTTTAAATGGAGTGTCTTCTTCCCA
GTTTTCGCAATCCACATCGGCCAGATCGTTATTCAGTAAGTAATCCAATTCGGCTAAGCGGCTGTCTAAG
CTATTCGTATAGGGACAATCCGATATGTCGATGGAGTGAAAGAGCCTGATGCACTCCGCATACAGCTCGA
TAATCTTTTCAGGGCTTTGTTCATCTTCATACTCTTCCGAGCAAAGGACGCCATCGGCCTCACTCATGAG
CAGATTGCTCCAGCCATCATGCCGTTCAAAGTGCAGGACCTTTGGAACAGGCAGCTTTCCTTCCAGCCAT
AGCATCATGTCCTTTTCCCGTTCCACATCATAGGTGGTCCCTTTATACCGGCTGTCCGTCATTTTTAAAT
ATAGGTTTTCATTTTCTCCCACCAGCTTATATACCTTAGCAGGAGACATTCCTTCCGTATCTTTTACGCA
GCGGTATTTTTCGATCAGTTTTTTCAATTCCGGTGATATTCTCATTTTAGCCATTTATTATTTCCTTCCT
CTTTTCTACAGTATTTAAAGATACCCCAAGAAGCTAATTATAACAAGACGAACTCCAATTCACTGTTCCT
TGCATTCTAAAACCTTAAATACCAGAAAACAGCTTTTTCAAAGTTGTTTTCAAAGTTGGCGTATAACATA
GTATCGACGGAGCCGATTTTGAAACCGCGGTGATCACAGGCAGCAACGCTCTGTCATCGTTACAATCAAC
ATGCTACCCTCCGCGAGATCATCCGTGTTTCAAACCCGGCAGCTTAGTTGCCGTTCTTCCGAATAGCATC
GGTAACATGAGCAAAGTCTGCCGCCTTACAACGGCTCTCCCGCTGACGCCGTCCCGGACTGATGGGCTGC
CTGTATCGAGTGGTGATTTTGTGCCGAGCTGCCGGTCGGGGAGCTGTTGGCTGGCTGGTGGCAGGATATA
TTGTGGTGTAAACAAATTGACGCTTAGACAACTTAATAACACATTGCGGACGTTTTTAATGTACTGAATT
AACGCCGAATTAATTCGGGGGATCTGGATTTTAGTACTGGATTTTGGTTTTAGGAATTAGAAATTTTATT
GATAGAAGTATTTTACAAATACAAATACATACTAAGGGTTTCTTATATGCTCAACACATGAGCGAAACCC
TATAGGAACCCTAATTCCCTTATCTGGGAACTACTCACACATTATTATGGAGAAACTCGAGCTTGTCGAT
CGACAGATCCCGGTCGGCATCTACTCTATTTCTTTGCCCTCGGACGAGTGCTGGGGCGTCGGTTTCCACT
ATCGGCGAGTACTTCTACACAGCCATCGGTCCAGACGGCCGCGCTTCTGCGGGCGATTTGTGTACGCCCG
ACAGTCCCGGCTCCGGATCGGACGATTGCGTCGCATCGACCCTGCGCCCAAGCTGCATCATCGAAATTGC
CGTCAACCAAGCTCTGATAGAGTTGGTCAAGACCAATGCGGAGCATATACGCCCGGAGTCGTGGCGATCC
TGCAAGCTCCGGATGCCTCCGCTCGAAGTAGCGCGTCTGCTGCTCCATACAAGCCAACCACGGCCTCCAG
AAGAAGATGTTGGCGACCTCGTATTGGGAATCCCCGAACATCGCCTCGCTCCAGTCAATGACCGCTGTTA
TGCGGCCATTGTCCGTCAGGACATTGTTGGAGCCGAAATCCGCGTGCACGAGGTGCCGGACTTCGGGGCA
GTCCTCGGCCCAAAGCATCAGCTCATCGAGAGCCTGCGCGACGGACGCACTGACGGTGTCGTCCATCACA
GTTTGCCAGTGATACACATGGGGATCAGCAATCGCGCATATGAAATCACGCCATGTAGTGTATTGACCGA
TTCCTTGCGGTCCGAATGGGCCGAACCCGCTCGTCTGGCTAAGATCGGCCGCAGCGATCGCATCCATAGC
CTCCGCGACCGGTTGTAGAACAGCGGGCAGTTCGGTTTCAGGCAGGTCTTGCAACGTGACACCCTGTGAA
CGGCGGGAGATGCAATAGGTCAGGCTCTCGCTAAACTCCCCAATGTCAAGCACTTCCGGAATCGGGAGCG
CGGCCGATGCAAAGTGCCGATAAACATAACGATCTTTGTAGAAACCATCGGCGCAGCTATTTACCCGCAG
GACATATCCACGCCCTCCTACATCGAAGCTGAAAGCACGAGATTCTTCGCCCTCCGAGAGCTGCATCAGG
TCGGAGACGCTGTCGAACTTTTCGATCAGAAACTTCTCGACAGACGTCGCGGTGAGTTCAGGCTTTTTCA
TATCTCATTGCCCCCCGGATCTGCGAAAGCTCGAGAGAGATAGATTTGTAGAGAGAGACTGGTGATTTCA
GCGTGTCCTCTCCAAATGAAATGAACTTCCTTATATAGAGGAAGGGTCTTGCGAAGGATAGTGGGATTGT
GCGTCATCCCTTACGTCAGTGGAGATATCACATCAATCCACTTGCTTTGAAGACGTGGTTGGAACGTCTT
CTTTTTCCACGATGCTCCTCGTGGGTGGGGGTCCATCTTTGGGACCACTGTCGGCAGAGGCATCTTGAAC
GATAGCCTTTCCTTTATCGCAATGATGGCATTTGTAGGTGCCACCTTCCTTTTCTACTGTCCTTTTGATG
AAGTGACAGATAGCTGGGCAATGGAATCCGAGGAGGTTTCCCGATATTACCCTTTGTTGAAAAGTCTCAA
TAGCCCTTTGGTCTTCTGAGACTGTATCTTTGATATTCTTGGAGTAGACGAGAGTGTCGTGCTCCACCAT
GTTCACATCAATCCACTTGCTTTGAAGACGTGGTTGGAACGTCTTCTTTTTCCACGATGCTCCTCGTGGG
TGGGGGTCCATCTTTGGGACCACTGTCGGCAGAGGCATCTTGAACGATAGCCTTTCCTTTATCGCAATGA
TGGCATTTGTAGGTGCCACCTTCCTTTTCTACTGTCCTTTTGATGAAGTGACAGATAGCTGGGCAATGGA
ATCCGAGGAGGTTTCCCGATATTACCCTTTGTTGAAAAGTCTCAATAGCCCTTTGGTCTTCTGAGACTGT
ATCTTTGATATTCTTGGAGTAGACGAGAGTGTCGTGCTCCACCATGTTGGCAAGCTGCTCTAGCCAATAC
GCAAACCGCCTCTCCCCGCGCGTTGGCCGATTCATTAATGCAGCTGGCACGACAGGTTTCCCGACTGGAA
AGCGGGCAGTGAGCGCAACGCAATTAATGTGAGTTAGCTCACTCATTAGGCACCCCAGGCTTTACACTTT
ATGCTTCCGGCTCGTATGTTGTGTGGAATTGTGAGCGGATAACAATTTCACACAGGAAACAGCTATGACA
TGATTACGAATTCGAGCTCGGTACCCGGGGATCCTCTAGCTAGATTAATTAAGAAAGGCGGACAGGTATC
CGGTAATCTGCTGCTTGCAAACTTAATTAAGTTTGCAAGCAGCAGATTACGCGCAGAAAAAAAGGATCTC
AAGGAGATCCTTTGGATCACAAAAAAAAAGCCCGCTCATTAGGCGGGTTAAATTCCCGGGTACTGCAGCC
GATTCATTAATGCAGGTTAACCTGGCTTATCGAAATTAATACGACTCACTATAGGGAGACCGGCAGATCT
GATCCCTACTCCAAAAATGTCAAAGATACAGTCTCAGAAGACCAAAGGGCTATTGAGACTTTTCAACAAA
GGGTAATTTCGGGAAACCTCCTCGGATTCCATTGCCCAGCTATCTGTCACTTCATCGAAAGGACAGTGGA
AAAGGAAGGTGGCTCCTACAAATGCCATCATTGCGATAAAGGAAAGGCTATCATTCAAGATGCCTCTGCC
GACAGTGGTCCCAAAGATGGACCCCCACCCACGAGGAGCATCGTGGGAAAAGAAGACGTTCCAACCACGT
CTTCAAAGCAAGTGGATTGATGTGACATCTCCACTGACGTAAGGGATGACGCACAATCCCACCCCTACTC
CAAAAATGTCAAAGATACTGTCTCAGAAGACCAAAGGGCTAT
Features (pLannotate 1.2.2; 37 found; start..end, strand, type, name):
      1..346     +  promoter       CaMV 35S promoter: strong constitutive promoter from cauliflower mosaic virus
    298..344     +  promoter       minimal CaMV 35S promoter: minimal 35S promoter from cauliflower mosaic virus
    507..683     +  polyA_signal   CaMV poly(A) signal: cauliflower mosaic virus polyadenylation signal
   1245..1263    -  promoter       SP6 promoter: promoter for bacteriophage SP6 RNA polymerase
   1328..1987    -  CDS            CmR: chloramphenicol acetyltransferase; cat; confers resistance to chloramphenicol
   1988..2024    -  promoter       cat promoter (fragment): promoter of the E. coli cat gene encoding chloramphenicol acetyltransferase
   2024..2052    -  promoter       tet promoter: E. coli promoter for tetracycline efflux protein gene
   2114..2282    -  rep_origin     ori (fragment): high-copy-number ColE1/pMB1/pBR322/pUC origin of replication
   2289..2313    +  rep_origin     ori (fragment): high-copy-number ColE1/pMB1/pBR322/pUC origin of replication
   2338..2355    +  misc_feature   MCS (fragment): pUC18/19 multiple cloning site
   2358..2512    +  CDS            lacZα (fragment): LacZα fragment of β-galactosidase; lacZ fragment
   2752..3093    +  promoter       CaMV 35S promoter: strong constitutive promoter from cauliflower mosaic virus
   3114..5136    +  CDS            GUS (fragment): β-glucuronidase This version of the gusA gene has a 5' extension with a catalase intron to ensure expression in plants but not bacteria.
   5142..5160    +  CDS            9xHis (fragment): 9xHis affinity tag
   5195..5447    +  terminator     NOS terminator: nopaline synthase terminator and poly(A) signal
   5469..5493    +  misc_feature   RB T-DNA repeat: right border repeat from nopaline C58 T-DNA
   5833..6234    +  CDS            Y4CG_SINFN (fragment): Protein inferred from homology: Swiss-Prot protein existence level 3. From Sinorhizobium fredii (strain NBRC 101917 / NGR234).
   6794..7423    +  CDS            pVS1 StaA: stability protein from the Pseudomonas plasmid pVS1 (Heeb et al., 2000)
   7852..8925    +  CDS            pVS1 RepA: replication protein from the Pseudomonas plasmid pVS1 (Heeb et al., 2000)
   8991..9185    +  rep_origin     pVS1 oriV: origin of replication for the Pseudomonas plasmid pVS1 (Heeb et al., 2000)
   9388..9427    +  CDS            rop (fragment): Rop protein, which maintains plasmids at low copy number; rop
   9529..9669    +  misc_feature   bom: basis of mobility region from pBR322
   9855..10443   -  rep_origin     ori: high-copy-number ColE1/pMB1/pBR322/pUC origin of replication
  10530..11324   -  CDS            KanR: aminoglycoside phosphotransferase; aphA-3; confers resistance to kanamycin
  11749..11773   +  misc_feature   LB T-DNA repeat: left border repeat from nopaline C58 T-DNA
  11851..12025   -  polyA_signal   CaMV poly(A) signal: cauliflower mosaic virus polyadenylation signal
  12066..13091   -  CDS            HygR: hygromycin B phosphotransferase confers resistance to hygromycin
  13158..13834   -  promoter       CaMV 35S promoter (enhanced): cauliflower mosaic virus 35S promoter with a duplicated enhancer region
  13924..14012   +  CDS            lacI (fragment): lac repressor; lacI; The lac repressor binds to the lac operator to inhibit transcription in E. coli. This inhibition can be relieved by adding lactose or isopropyl-β-D-thiogalactopyranoside (IPTG).
  14025..14046   +  protein_bind   CAP binding site: CAP binding activates transcription in the presence of cAMP. E. coli catabolite activator protein
  14061..14091   +  promoter       lac promoter: promoter for the E. coli lac operon
  14095..14117   +  protein_bind   lac operator (fragment): The lac repressor binds to the lac operator to inhibit transcription in E. coli. This inhibition can be relieved by adding lactose or isopropyl-β-D-thiogalactopyranoside (IPTG). lac repressor encoded by lacI
  14148..14179   +  misc_feature   MCS (fragment): pUC18/19 multiple cloning site
  14192..14216   +  rep_origin     ori (fragment): high-copy-number ColE1/pMB1/pBR322/pUC origin of replication
  14241..14282   -  rep_origin     ori (fragment): high-copy-number ColE1/pMB1/pBR322/pUC origin of replication
  14387..14405   +  promoter       T7 promoter: promoter for bacteriophage T7 RNA polymerase
  14474..14762   +  promoter       CaMV 35S promoter (fragment): strong constitutive promoter from cauliflower mosaic virus
