[The description below was written by a language model from this plasmid's Addgene catalogue record and pLannotate feature annotations shown in this document.]
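Description:
Osa-pCAMBIA-1301-STTM396 is a plant binary (T-DNA) vector built on pCAMBIA-1301 and designed to block the activity of the miR396 family in rice using the short tandem target mimic (STTM) approach. The backbone carries the pVS1 origin with its RepA and StaA replication and stability functions for maintenance in Agrobacterium. It also has a ColE1/pBR322-type origin with the bom mobilisation region for propagation in E. coli, and a kanamycin resistance gene outside the T-DNA borders. The record lists both chloramphenicol and kanamycin for bacterial selection. This fits the annotation, which shows a chloramphenicol acetyltransferase gene and ColE1 origin fragments carried in with the inserted PacI cassette, evidently remnants of the intermediate cloning vector.

Between the left and right border repeats, the T-DNA holds three plant expression units. An enhanced CaMV 35S promoter drives hygromycin phosphotransferase with a CaMV poly(A) signal, allowing selection of transformed plant cells. A second 35S promoter drives an intron-containing, His-tagged GUS reporter ending in the NOS terminator; the catalase intron restricts reporter expression to plant cells rather than bacteria. The third unit is the STTM cassette, in which a doubled 35S promoter (annotated as a partial plus a full 35S copy spanning the sequence origin) precedes a short unannotated region and a CaMV poly(A) signal. That unannotated region presumably contains the STTM itself. An STTM transcript typically carries two imperfect miRNA binding sites joined by a spacer, which sequester the target miRNA and trigger its degradation. The depositor notes that the STTM sequence may differ slightly from the reference without affecting function. The plasmid is used for miR396 loss-of-function studies in rice.
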