Addgene plasmid #84206: Osa-pCAMBIA-1301-STTM396
Purpose: Disturb the expression of miR396 in rice
Depositing lab: Guiliang Tang. Depositing organization: Michigan Technological University. Publication: Effective small RNA destruction by the expression of a short tandem target mimic in Arabidopsis. Yan J, Gu Y, Jia X, Kang W, Pan S, Tang X, Chen X, Tang G. Plant Cell. 2012 Feb;24(2):415-27. doi: 10.1105/tpc.111.094144. Epub 2012 Feb 17. PubMed 22345490.
Backbone
  Vector backbone: pCAMBIA-1301
  Backbone manufacturer: CAMBIA Company
  Backbone size w/o insert (bp): 11827
  Vector type: Bacterial Expression, Yeast Expression, Plant Expression
  Selectable markers: Hygromycin
Growth in bacteria
  Bacterial resistance: Chloramphenicol and Kanamycin, 25 & 50 μg/mL
  Growth temperature: 37°C
  Growth strain: DH5alpha
  Copy number: Unknown
Gene/Insert
  Gene/Insert name: miR396 (alt name: Osa-miR396)
  Species: Rice
  Insert size (bp): 2846
  GenBank ID: miRBase (MI0001046-MI0001048, MI0013047-MI0013049, MI0001703, MI0010563)
  Promoter: 2x35S
  Cloning method: Restriction Enzyme; 5′ cloning site PacI (unknown if destroyed); 3′ cloning site PacI (unknown if destroyed)
  Sequencing primers: 5′ 35S promoter; 3′ AGGTTTAGTCGTCTCGTGTCTG
Terms and licenses: Academic/Nonprofit Terms; Industry Terms: Not Available to Industry
Depositor comments: This plasmid used to disturb miR396’s expression by STTM method invented by Dr. Guiliang Tang’s Lab in Michigan Technological University (Plant cell, 2012), Houghton, MI, USA. The method used to construct this plasmid refers to Tang et al., (Methods, 2012) with minor revision. The STTM sequence in this plasmid may contain discrepancies compared to the reference sequence(s). According to the depositing lab, these mutations should not affect plasmid function. For additional published information regarding this plasmid, please see https://www.cell.com/molecular-plant/pdf/S1674-2052(18)30275-2.pdf?_returnURL=https%3A%2F%2Flinkinghub.elsevier.com%2Fretrieve%2Fpii%2FS1674205218302752%3Fshowall%3Dtrue#
How to cite: Osa-pCAMBIA-1301-STTM396 was a gift from Guiliang Tang (Addgene plasmid # 84206 ; http://n2t.net/addgene:84206 ; RRID:Addgene_84206)
