>Addgene plasmid #84206 | Osa-pCAMBIA-1301-STTM396 | depositor partial sequence | sequence record 160764 | Backbone sequence
GATCTGAGGGTAAATTTCTAGTTTTTCTCCTTCATTTTCTTGGTTAGGACCCTTTTCTCTTTTTATTTTT
TTGAGCTTTGATCTTTCTTTAAACTGATCTATTTTTTAATTGATTGGTTATGGTGTAAATATTACATAGC
TTTAACTGATAATCTGATTACTTTATTTCGTGTGTCTATGATGATGATGATAGTTACAGAACCGACGACT
CGTCCGTCCTGTAGAAACCCCAACCCGTGAAATCAAAAAACTCGACGGCCTGTGGGCATTCAGTCTGGAT
CGCGAAAACTGTGGAATTGATCAGCGTTGGTGGGAAAGCGCGTTACAAGAAAGCCGGGCAATTGCTGTGC
CAGGCAGTTTTAACGATCAGTTCGCCGATGCAGATATTCGTAATTATGCGGGCAACGTCTGGTATCAGCG
CGAAGTCTTTATACCGAAAGGTTGGGCAGGCCAGCGTATCGTGCTGCGTTTCGATGCGGTCACTCATTAC
GGCAAAGTGTGGGTCAATAATCAGGAAGTGATGGAGCATCAGGGCGGCTATACGCCATTTGAAGCCGATG
TCACGCCGTATGTTATTGCCGGGAAAAGTGTACGTATCACCGTTTGTGTGAACAACGAACTGAACTGGCA
GACTATCCCGCCGGGAATGGTGATTACCGACGAAAACGGCAAGAAAAAGCAGTCTTACTTCCATGATTTC
TTTAACTATGCCGGAATCCATCGCAGCGTAATGCTCTACACCACGCCGAACACCTGGGTGGACGATATCA
CCGTGGTGACGCATGTCGCGCAAGACTGTAACCACGCGTCTGTTGACTGGCAGGTGGTGGCCAATGGTGA
TGTCAGCGTTGAACTGCGTGATGCGGATCAACAGGTGGTTGCAACTGGACAAGGCACTAGCGGGACTTTG
CAAGTGGTGAATCCGCACCTCTGGCAACCGGGTGAAGGTTATCTCTATGAACTCGAAGTCACAGCCAAAA
GCCAGACAGAGTCTGATATCTACCCGCTTCGCGTCGGCATCCGGTCAGTGGCAGTGAAGGGCCAACAGTT
CCTGATTAACCACAAACCGTTCTACTTTACTGGCTTTGGTCGTCATGAAGATGCGGACTTACGTGGCAAA
GGATTCGATAACGTGCTGATGGTGCACGACCACGCATTAATGGACTGGATTGGGGCCAACTCCTACCGTA
CCTCGCATTACCCTTACGCTGAAGAGATGCTCGACTGGGCAGATGAACATGGCATCGTGGTGATTGATGA
AACTGCTGCTGTCGGCTTTCAGCTGTCTTTAGGCATTGGTTTCGAAGCGGGCAACAAGCCGAAAGAACTG
TACAGCGAAGAGGCAGTCAACGGGGAAACTCAGCAAGCGCACTTACAGGCGATTAAAGAGCTGATAGCGC
GTGACAAAAACCACCCAAGCGTGGTGATGTGGAGTATTGCCAACGAACCGGATACCCGTCCGCAAGGTGC
ACGGGAATATTTCGCGCCACTGGCGGAAGCAACGCGTAAACTCGACCCGACGCGTCCGATCACCTGCGTC
AATGTAATGTTCTGCGACGCTCACACCGATACCATCAGCGATCTCTTTGATGTGCTGTGCCTGAACCGTT
ATTACGGATGGTATGTCCAAAGCGGCGATTTGGAAACGGCAGAGAAGGTACTGGAAAAAGAACTTCTGGC
CTGGCAGGAGAAACTGCATCAGCCGATTATCATCACCGAATACGGCGTGGATACGTTAGCCGGGCTGCAC
TCAATGTACACCGACATGTGGAGTGAAGAGTATCAGTGTGCATGGCTGGATATGTATCACCGCGTCTTTG
ATCGCGTCAGCGCCGTCGTCGGTGAACAGGTATGGAATTTCGCCGATTTTGCGACCTCGCAAGGCATATT
GCGCGTTGGCGGTAACAAGAAAGGGATCTTCACTCGCGACCGCAAACCGAAGTCGGCGGCTTTTCTGCTG
CAAAAACGCTGGACTGGCATGAACTTCGGTGAAAAACCGCAGCAGGGAGGCAAACAAGCTAGCCACCACC
ACCACCACCACGTGTGAATTACAGGTGACCAGCTCGAATTTCCCCGATCGTTCAAACATTTGGCAATAAA
GTTTCTTAAGATTGAATCCTGTTGCCGGTCTTGCGATGATTATCATATAATTTCTGTTGAATTACGTTAA
GCATGTAATAATTAACATGTAATGCATGACGTTATTTATGAGATGGGTTTTTATGATTAGAGTCCCGCAA
TTATACATTTAATACGCGATAGAAAACAAAATATAGCGCGCAAACTAGGATAAATTATCGCGCGCGGTGT
CATCTATGTTACTAGATCGGGAATTAAACTATCAGTGTTTGACAGGATATATTGGCGGGTAAACCTAAGA
GAAAAGAGCGTTTATTAGAATAACGGATATTTAAAAGGGCGTGAAAAGGTTTATCCGTTCGTCCATTTGT
ATGTGCATGCCAACCACAGGGTTCCCCTCGGGATCAAAGTACTTTGATCCAACCCCTCCGCTGCTATAGT
GCAGTCGGCTTCTGACGTTCAGTGCAGCCGTCTTCTGAAAACGACATGTCGCACAAGTCCTAAGTTACGC
GACAGGCTGCCGCCCTGCCCTTTTCCTGGCGTTTTCTTGTCGCGTGTTTTAGTCGCATAAAGTAGAATAC
TTGCGACTAGAACCGGAGACATTACGCCATGAACAAGAGCGCCGCCGCTGGCCTGCTGGGCTATGCCCGC
GTCAGCACCGACGACCAGGACTTGACCAACCAACGGGCCGAACTGCACGCGGCCGGCTGCACCAAGCTGT
TTTCCGAGAAGATCACCGGCACCAGGCGCGACCGCCCGGAGCTGGCCAGGATGCTTGACCACCTACGCCC
TGGCGACGTTGTGACAGTGACCAGGCTAGACCGCCTGGCCCGCAGCACCCGCGACCTACTGGACATTGCC
GAGCGCATCCAGGAGGCCGGCGCGGGCCTGCGTAGCCTGGCAGAGCCGTGGGCCGACACCACCACGCCGG
CCGGCCGCATGGTGTTGACCGTGTTCGCCGGCATTGCCGAGTTCGAGCGTTCCCTAATCATCGACCGCAC
CCGGAGCGGGCGCGAGGCCGCCAAGGCCCGAGGCGTGAAGTTTGGCCCCCGCCCTACCCTCACCCCGGCA
CAGATCGCGCACGCCCGCGAGCTGATCGACCAGGAAGGCCGCACCGTGAAAGAGGCGGCTGCACTGCTTG
GCGTGCATCGCTCGACCCTGTACCGCGCACTTGAGCGCAGCGAGGAAGTGACGCCCACCGAGGCCAGGCG
GCGCGGTGCCTTCCGTGAGGACGCATTGACCGAGGCCGACGCCCTGGCGGCCGCCGAGAATGAACGCCAA
GAGGAACAAGCATGAAACCGCACCAGGACGGCCAGGACGAACCGTTTTTCATTACCGAAGAGATCGAGGC
GGAGATGATCGCGGCCGGGTACGTGTTCGAGCCGCCCGCGCACGTCTCAACCGTGCGGCTGCATGAAATC
CTGGCCGGTTTGTCTGATGCCAAGCTGGCGGCCTGGCCGGCCAGCTTGGCCGCTGAAGAAACCGAGCGCC
GCCGTCTAAAAAGGTGATGTGTATTTGAGTAAAACAGCTTGCGTCATGCGGTCGCTGCGTATATGATGCG
ATGAGTAAATAAACAAATACGCAAGGGGAACGCATGAAGGTTATCGCTGTACTTAACCAGAAAGGCGGGT
CAGGCAAGACGACCATCGCAACCCATCTAGCCCGCGCCCTGCAACTCGCCGGGGCCGATGTTCTGTTAGT
CGATTCCGATCCCCAGGGCAGTGCCCGCGATTGGGCGGCCGTGCGGGAAGATCAACCGCTAACCGTTGTC
GGCATCGACCGCCCGACGATTGACCGCGACGTGAAGGCCATCGGCCGGCGCGACTTCGTAGTGATCGACG
GAGCGCCCCAGGCGGCGGACTTGGCTGTGTCCGCGATCAAGGCAGCCGACTTCGTGCTGATTCCGGTGCA
GCCAAGCCCTTACGACATATGGGCCACCGCCGACCTGGTGGAGCTGGTTAAGCAGCGCATTGAGGTCACG
GATGGAAGGCTACAAGCGGCCTTTGTCGTGTCGCGGGCGATCAAAGGCACGCGCATCGGCGGTGAGGTTG
CCGAGGCGCTGGCCGGGTACGAGCTGCCCATTCTTGAGTCCCGTATCACGCAGCGCGTGAGCTACCCAGG
CACTGCCGCCGCCGGCACAACCGTTCTTGAATCAGAACCCGAGGGCGACGCTGCCCGCGAGGTCCAGGCG
CTGGCCGCTGAAATTAAATCAAAACTCATTTGAGTTAATGAGGTAAAGAGAAAATGAGCAAAAGCACAAA
CACGCTAAGTGCCGGCCGTCCGAGCGCACGCAGCAGCAAGGCTGCAACGTTGGCCAGCCTGGCAGACACG
CCAGCCATGAAGCGGGTCAACTTTCAGTTGCCGGCGGAGGATCACACCAAGCTGAAGATGTACGCGGTAC
GCCAAGGCAAGACCATTACCGAGCTGCTATCTGAATACATCGCGCAGCTACCAGAGTAAATGAGCAAATG
AATAAATGAGTAGATGAATTTTAGCGGCTAAAGGAGGCGGCATGGAAAATCAAGAACAACCAGGCACCGA
CGCCGTGGAATGCCCCATGTGTGGAGGAACGGGCGGTTGGCCAGGCGTAAGCGGCTGGGTTGTCTGCCGG
CCCTGCAATGGCACTGGAACCCCCAAGCCCGAGGAATCGGCGTGAGCGGTCGCAAACCATCCGGCCCGGT
ACAAATCGGCGCGGCGCTGGGTGATGACCTGGTGGAGAAGTTGAAGGCCGCGCAGGCCGCCCAGCGGCAA
CGCATCGAGGCAGAAGCACGCCCCGGTGAATCGTGGCAAGCGGCCGCTGATCGAATCCGCAAAGAATCCC
GGCAACCGCCGGCAGCCGGTGCGCCGTCGATTAGGAAGCCGCCCAAGGGCGACGAGCAACCAGATTTTTT
CGTTCCGATGCTCTATGACGTGGGCACCCGCGATAGTCGCAGCATCATGGACGTGGCCGTTTTCCGTCTG
TCGAAGCGTGACCGACGAGCTGGCGAGGTGATCCGCTACGAGCTTCCAGACGGGCACGTAGAGGTTTCCG
CAGGGCCGGCCGGCATGGCCAGTGTGTGGGATTACGACCTGGTACTGATGGCGGTTTCCCATCTAACCGA
ATCCATGAACCGATACCGGGAAGGGAAGGGAGACAAGCCCGGCCGCGTGTTCCGTCCACACGTTGCGGAC
GTACTCAAGTTCTGCCGGCGAGCCGATGGCGGAAAGCAGAAAGACGACCTGGTAGAAACCTGCATTCGGT
TAAACACCACGCACGTTGCCATGCAGCGTACGAAGAAGGCCAAGAACGGCCGCCTGGTGACGGTATCCGA
GGGTGAAGCCTTGATTAGCCGCTACAAGATCGTAAAGAGCGAAACCGGGCGGCCGGAGTACATCGAGATC
GAGCTAGCTGATTGGATGTACCGCGAGATCACAGAAGGCAAGAACCCGGACGTGCTGACGGTTCACCCCG
ATTACTTTTTGATCGATCCCGGCATCGGCCGTTTTCTCTACCGCCTGGCACGCCGCGCCGCAGGCAAGGC
AGAAGCCAGATGGTTGTTCAAGACGATCTACGAACGCAGTGGCAGCGCCGGAGAGTTCAAGAAGTTCTGT
TTCACCGTGCGCAAGCTGATCGGGTCAAATGACCTGCCGGAGTACGATTTGAAGGAGGAGGCGGGGCAGG
CTGGCCCGATCCTAGTCATGCGCTACCGCAACCTGATCGAGGGCGAAGCATCCGCCGGTTCCTAATGTAC
GGAGCAGATGCTAGGGCAAATTGCCCTAGCAGGGGAAAAAGGTCGAAAAGGTCTCTTTCCTGTGGATAGC
ACGTACATTGGGAACCCAAAGCCGTACATTGGGAACCGGAACCCGTACATTGGGAACCCAAAGCCGTACA
TTGGGAACCGGTCACACATGTAAGTGACTGATATAAAAGAGAAAAAAGGCGATTTTTCCGCCTAAAACTC
TTTAAAACTTATTAAAACTCTTAAAACCCGCCTGGCCTGTGCATAACTGTCTGGCCAGCGCACAGCCGAA
GAGCTGCAAAAAGCGCCTACCCTTCGGTCGCTGCGCTCCCTACGCCCCGCCGCTTCGCGTCGGCCTATCG
CGGCCGCTGGCCGCTCAAAAATGGCTGGCCTACGGCCAGGCAATCTACCAGGGCGCGGACAAGCCGCGCC
GTCGCCACTCGACCGCCGGCGCCCACATCAAGGCACCCTGCCTCGCGCGTTTCGGTGATGACGGTGAAAA
CCTCTGACACATGCAGCTCCCGGAGACGGTCACAGCTTGTCTGTAAGCGGATGCCGGGAGCAGACAAGCC
CGTCAGGGCGCGTCAGCGGGTGTTGGCGGGTGTCGGGGCGCAGCCATGACCCAGTCACGTAGCGATAGCG
GAGTGTATACTGGCTTAACTATGCGGCATCAGAGCAGATTGTACTGAGAGTGCACCATATGCGGTGTGAA
ATACCGCACAGATGCGTAAGGAGAAAATACCGCATCAGGCGCTCTTCCGCTTCCTCGCTCACTGACTCGC
TGCGCTCGGTCGTTCGGCTGCGGCGAGCGGTATCAGCTCACTCAAAGGCGGTAATACGGTTATCCACAGA
ATCAGGGGATAACGCAGGAAAGAACATGTGAGCAAAAGGCCAGCAAAAGGCCAGGAACCGTAAAAAGGCC
GCGTTGCTGGCGTTTTTCCATAGGCTCCGCCCCCCTGACGAGCATCACAAAAATCGACGCTCAAGTCAGA
GGTGGCGAAACCCGACAGGACTATAAAGATACCAGGCGTTTCCCCCTGGAAGCTCCCTCGTGCGCTCTCC
TGTTCCGACCCTGCCGCTTACCGGATACCTGTCCGCCTTTCTCCCTTCGGGAAGCGTGGCGCTTTCTCAT
AGCTCACGCTGTAGGTATCTCAGTTCGGTGTAGGTCGTTCGCTCCAAGCTGGGCTGTGTGCACGAACCCC
CCGTTCAGCCCGACCGCTGCGCCTTATCCGGTAACTATCGTCTTGAGTCCAACCCGGTAAGACACGACTT
ATCGCCACTGGCAGCAGCCACTGGTAACAGGATTAGCAGAGCGAGGTATGTAGGCGGTGCTACAGAGTTC
TTGAAGTGGTGGCCTAACTACGGCTACACTAGAAGGACAGTATTTGGTATCTGCGCTCTGCTGAAGCCAG
TTACCTTCGGAAAAAGAGTTGGTAGCTCTTGATCCGGCAAACAAACCACCGCTGGTAGCGGTGGTTTTTT
TGTTTGCAAGCAGCAGATTACGCGCAGAAAAAAAGGATCTCAAGAAGATCCTTTGATCTTTTCTACGGGG
TCTGACGCTCAGTGGAACGAAAACTCACGTTAAGGGATTTTGGTCATGCATTCTAGGTACTAAAACAATT
CATCCAGTAAAATATAATATTTTATTTTCTCCCAATCAGGCTTGATCCCCAGTAAGTCAAAAAATAGCTC
GACATACTGTTCTTCCCCGATATCCTCCCTGATCGACCGGACGCAGAAGGCAATGTCATACCACTTGTCC
GCCCTGCCGCTTCTCCCAAGATCAATAAAGCCACTTACTTTGCCATCTTTCACAAAGATGTTGCTGTCTC
CCAGGTCGCCGTGGGAAAAGACAAGTTCCTCTTCGGGCTTTTCCGTCTTTAAAAAATCATACAGCTCGCG
CGGATCTTTAAATGGAGTGTCTTCTTCCCAGTTTTCGCAATCCACATCGGCCAGATCGTTATTCAGTAAG
TAATCCAATTCGGCTAAGCGGCTGTCTAAGCTATTCGTATAGGGACAATCCGATATGTCGATGGAGTGAA
AGAGCCTGATGCACTCCGCATACAGCTCGATAATCTTTTCAGGGCTTTGTTCATCTTCATACTCTTCCGA
GCAAAGGACGCCATCGGCCTCACTCATGAGCAGATTGCTCCAGCCATCATGCCGTTCAAAGTGCAGGACC
TTTGGAACAGGCAGCTTTCCTTCCAGCCATAGCATCATGTCCTTTTCCCGTTCCACATCATAGGTGGTCC
CTTTATACCGGCTGTCCGTCATTTTTAAATATAGGTTTTCATTTTCTCCCACCAGCTTATATACCTTAGC
AGGAGACATTCCTTCCGTATCTTTTACGCAGCGGTATTTTTCGATCAGTTTTTTCAATTCCGGTGATATT
CTCATTTTAGCCATTTATTATTTCCTTCCTCTTTTCTACAGTATTTAAAGATACCCCAAGAAGCTAATTA
TAACAAGACGAACTCCAATTCACTGTTCCTTGCATTCTAAAACCTTAAATACCAGAAAACAGCTTTTTCA
AAGTTGTTTTCAAAGTTGGCGTATAACATAGTATCGACGGAGCCGATTTTGAAACCGCGGTGATCACAGG
CAGCAACGCTCTGTCATCGTTACAATCAACATGCTACCCTCCGCGAGATCATCCGTGTTTCAAACCCGGC
AGCTTAGTTGCCGTTCTTCCGAATAGCATCGGTAACATGAGCAAAGTCTGCCGCCTTACAACGGCTCTCC
CGCTGACGCCGTCCCGGACTGATGGGCTGCCTGTATCGAGTGGTGATTTTGTGCCGAGCTGCCGGTCGGG
GAGCTGTTGGCTGGCTGGTGGCAGGATATATTGTGGTGTAAACAAATTGACGCTTAGACAACTTAATAAC
ACATTGCGGACGTTTTTAATGTACTGAATTAACGCCGAATTAATTCGGGGGATCTGGATTTTAGTACTGG
ATTTTGGTTTTAGGAATTAGAAATTTTATTGATAGAAGTATTTTACAAATACAAATACATACTAAGGGTT
TCTTATATGCTCAACACATGAGCGAAACCCTATAGGAACCCTAATTCCCTTATCTGGGAACTACTCACAC
ATTATTATGGAGAAACTCGAGCTTGTCGATCGACAGATCCGGTCGGCATCTACTCTATTTCTTTGCCCTC
GGACGAGTGCTGGGGCGTCGGTTTCCACTATCGGCGAGTACTTCTACACAGCCATCGGTCCAGACGGCCG
CGCTTCTGCGGGCGATTTGTGTACGCCCGACAGTCCCGGCTCCGGATCGGACGATTGCGTCGCATCGACC
CTGCGCCCAAGCTGCATCATCGAAATTGCCGTCAACCAAGCTCTGATAGAGTTGGTCAAGACCAATGCGG
AGCATATACGCCCGGAGTCGTGGCGATCCTGCAAGCTCCGGATGCCTCCGCTCGAAGTAGCGCGTCTGCT
GCTCCATACAAGCCAACCACGGCCTCCAGAAGAAGATGTTGGCGACCTCGTATTGGGAATCCCCGAACAT
CGCCTCGCTCCAGTCAATGACCGCTGTTATGCGGCCATTGTCCGTCAGGACATTGTTGGAGCCGAAATCC
GCGTGCACGAGGTGCCGGACTTCGGGGCAGTCCTCGGCCCAAAGCATCAGCTCATCGAGAGCCTGCGCGA
CGGACGCACTGACGGTGTCGTCCATCACAGTTTGCCAGTGATACACATGGGGATCAGCAATCGCGCATAT
GAAATCACGCCATGTAGTGTATTGACCGATTCCTTGCGGTCCGAATGGGCCGAACCCGCTCGTCTGGCTA
AGATCGGCCGCAGCGATCGCATCCATAGCCTCCGCGACCGGTTGTAGAACAGCGGGCAGTTCGGTTTCAG
GCAGGTCTTGCAACGTGACACCCTGTGCACGGCGGGAGATGCAATAGGTCAGGCTCTCGCTAAACTCCCC
AATGTCAAGCACTTCCGGAATCGGGAGCGCGGCCGATGCAAAGTGCCGATAAACATAACGATCTTTGTAG
AAACCATCGGCGCAGCTATTTACCCGCAGGACATATCCACGCCCTCCTACATCGAAGCTGAAAGCACGAG
ATTCTTCGCCCTCCGAGAGCTGCATCAGGTCGGAGACGCTGTCGAACTTTTCGATCAGAAACTTCTCGAC
AGACGTCGCGGTGAGTTCAGGCTTTTTCATATCTCATTGCCCCCCGGGATCTGCGAAAGCTCGAGAGAGA
TAGATTTGTAGAGAGAGACTGGTGATTTCAGCGTGTCCTCTCCAAATGAAATGAACTTCCTTATATAGAG
GAAGGTCTTGCGAAGGATAGTGGGATTGTGCGTCATCCCTTACGTCAGTGGAGATATCACATCAATCCAC
TTGCTTTGAAGACGTGGTTGGAACGTCTTCTTTTTCCACGATGCTCCTCGTGGGTGGGGGTCCATCTTTG
GGACCACTGTCGGCAGAGGCATCTTGAACGATAGCCTTTCCTTTATCGCAATGATGGCATTTGTAGGTGC
CACCTTCCTTTTCTACTGTCCTTTTGATGAAGTGACAGATAGCTGGGCAATGGAATCCGAGGAGGTTTCC
CGATATTACCCTTTGTTGAAAAGTCTCAATAGCCCTTTGGTCTTCTGAGACTGTATCTTTGATATTCTTG
GAGTAGACGAGAGTGTCGTGCTCCACCATGTTATCACATCAATCCACTTGCTTTGAAGACGTGGTTGGAA
CGTCTTCTTTTTCCACGATGCTCCTCGTGGGTGGGGGTCCATCTTTGGGACCACTGTCGGCAGAGGCATC
TTGAACGATAGCCTTTCCTTTATCGCAATGATGGCATTTGTAGGTGCCACCTTCCTTTTCTACTGTCCTT
TTGATGAAGTGACAGATAGCTGGGCAATGGAATCCGAGGAGGTTTCCCGATATTACCCTTTGTTGAAAAG
TCTCAATAGCCCTTTGGTCTTCTGAGACTGTATCTTTGATATTCTTGGAGTAGACGAGAGTGTCGTGCTC
CACCATGTTGGCAAGCTGCTCTAGCCAATACGCAAACCGCCTCTCCCCGCGCGTTGGCCGATTCATTAAT
GCAGCTGGCACGACAGGTTTCCCGACTGGAAAGCGGGCAGTGAGCGCAACGCAATTAATGTGAGTTAGCT
CACTCATTAGGCACCCCAGGCTTTACACTTTATGCTTCCGGCTCGTATGTTGTGTGGAATTGTGAGCGGA
TAACAATTTCACACAGGAAACAGCTATGACCATGATTACGAATTCGAGCTCGGTACCCGGGGATCCTCTA
GAGTCGACCTGCAGGCATGCAAGCTTGGCACTGGCCGTCGTTTTACAACGTCGTGACTGGGAAAACCCTG
GCGTTACCCAACTTAATCGCCTTGCAGCACATCCCCCTTTCGCCAGCTGGCGTAATAGCGAAGAGGCCCG
CACCGATCGCCCTTCCCAACAGTTGCGCAGCCTGAATGGCGAATGCTAGAGCAGCTTGAGCTTGGATCAG
ATTGTCGTTTCCCGCCTTCAGTTTAGCTTCATGGAGTCAAAGATTCAAATAGAGGACCTAACAGAACTCG
CCGTAAAGACTGGCGAACAGTTCATACAGAGTCTCTTACGACTCAATGACAAGAAGAAAATCTTCGTCAA
CATGGTGGAGCACGACACACTTGTCTACTCCAAAAATATCAAAGATACAGTCTCAGAAGACCAAAGGGCA
ATTGAGACTTTTCAACAAAGGGTAATATCCGGAAACCTCCTCGGATTCCATTGCCCAGCTATCTGTCACT
TTATTGTGAAGATAGTGGAAAAGGAAGGTGGCTCCTACAAATGCCATCATTGCGATAAAGGAAAGGCCAT
CGTTGAAGATGCCTCTGCCGACAGTGGTCCCAAAGATGGACCCCCACCCACGAGGAGCATCGTGGAAAAA
GAAGACGTTCCAACCACGTCTTCAAAGCAAGTGGATTGATGTGATATCTCCACTGACGTAAGGGATGACG
CACAATCCCACTATCCTTCGCAAGACCCTTCCTCTATATAAGGAAGTTCATTTCATTTGGAGAGAACACG
GGGGACTCTTGACCATGGTA
