>Addgene plasmid #84206 | Osa-pCAMBIA-1301-STTM396 | depositor partial sequence | sequence record 174494 | STTM396
CATTTGGAGAGGACAGCCCAAGCTTGTTCAAGAAAGCTACCTGTGGAGAGTTGTTGTTGTTATGGTCTAA
TTTAAATATGGTCTAAAGAAGAAGAATCAGTTCAAGAACTAAGCCTGTGGAGAATTCGGTACGCTGAAAT
CACCAG
